Addgene plasmid #22614: pPLP1.5
Depositing lab: Lynn Hudson. Depositing organization: National Institute of Neurological Disorders and Strokes (NINDS). Publication: Myelin-specific proteolipid protein is expressed in myelinating Schwann cells but is not incorporated into myelin sheaths. Puckett C, Hudson L, Ono K, Friedrich V, Benecke J, Dubois-Dalcq M, Lazzarini RA. J Neurosci Res. 1987 . 18(4):511-8. 10.1002/jnr.490180402 PubMed 2449540.
Backbone
  Vector backbone: pUC8
  Backbone size w/o insert (bp): 2665
  Vector type: E. Coli phagemid vector
Growth in bacteria
  Bacterial resistance: Ampicillin, 100 μg/mL
  Growth temperature: 37°C
  Growth strain: DH5alpha
  Growth instructions: DH5 alpha
  Copy number: Unknown
Gene/Insert
  Gene/Insert name: human Proteolipid Protein cDNA
  Species: H. sapiens (human)
  Insert size (bp): 1500
  GenBank ID: AK295388
  Entrez Gene: PLP1 (a.k.a. GPM6C, HLD1, MMPL, PLP, PLP/DM20, PMD, SPG2)
  Cloning method: Restriction Enzyme; 5′ cloning site EcoRI (not destroyed); 3′ cloning site EcoRI (not destroyed)
  Sequencing primers: 5′ n/a; 3′ n/a
Terms and licenses: Academic/Nonprofit Terms; Industry Terms: Not Available to Industry
Depositor comments: The 1500bp Human Proteolipid protein (PLP) was subcloned from a lambda gt11 human brainstem cDNA library This PLP DNA cloned by Hudson lab.
How to cite: pPLP1.5 was a gift from Lynn Hudson (Addgene plasmid # 22614 ; http://n2t.net/addgene:22614 ; RRID:Addgene_22614)
