[The description below was written by a language model from this plasmid's Addgene catalogue record.]
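Description:
pPLP1.5 is a bacterial cloning plasmid built on the pUC8 backbone (about 2.7 kb without insert) that carries a roughly 1.5 kb human proteolipid protein (PLP1) cDNA. It is maintained in E. coli under ampicillin selection. The catalogue lists the vector type as an E. coli phagemid; no feature table accompanies the record, so the origin of replication, any phage origin and the exact arrangement of backbone elements cannot be confirmed from the information given, and the copy number is recorded as unknown.

The insert was subcloned from a lambda gt11 human brainstem cDNA library and sits between two EcoRI sites, both of which remain intact, so the cDNA can be released as a single EcoRI fragment. Because the same enzyme flanks both ends, the orientation of the insert relative to the backbone is not defined by the cloning strategy, and the record does not state it. No eukaryotic promoter, epitope tag, reporter or other expression element is described, so the plasmid is best regarded as a cDNA clone rather than an expression construct.

PLP1 encodes the major proteolipid protein of central nervous system myelin, and the same gene gives rise to the DM20 isoform. The record does not say which isoform this clone represents or how much of the coding and untranslated regions it covers. The associated study examined PLP expression in myelinating Schwann cells, which suggests use of the clone as a source of PLP sequence, for example as a hybridisation probe template for detecting transcripts or as starting material for subcloning.
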