>Addgene plasmid #22614 | pPLP1.5 | addgene partial sequence | sequence record 28480 | 22614 with M13-puc-rev
CCCCGGGAATTCCATTTTGTACACCAAAGAGAATATATTTGGCCCCTATAGATGGCAAGAGGACCAAAGA
CATTCCTTCTCTGTACCTGAGCATCTTTCCTTCCACTTTGTTTCCATCAGTGGAAGTACCCTTTGAGAAG
AAATTACTTTCTGATCCTCAGGAGATGCTTGAAAATTCAATTAGAGCCTCCATTCCTTTGTGACTTGCAG
TTGGGAAGTCATCTTCTTAGGCATTTCCCATTTCTAGCAGGAACCAGCTATGAAGCAAAATGACTAAAAG
AGGTACATAAGAGGGGAGAGTCCAAAGAGAGACCTTAATCACTGCAAGACTCTCCTTTCTTGTTACACTC
ATCAAGTAAGAAGAGGGCCAGTTGGTGGCAAAGGCAAAGAGTTAAGATGGGAGACGCAGCATTGTAGGCT
GTGTGGTTAGAGCCTCGCTATTAGAGAAAGGGGGATTTCTACGGGGGATCAGAACTTGGTGCCTCGGCCC
ATGAGTTTAAGGACGGCAAAGTTGTAAGTGGCAGCAATCATGAAGGTGAGCAGGGAAACCAGTGTAGCTG
CAGCCCCCACAAATGCAGCAATAAACAGGTGGAAGGTCATTTGGAACTCAGCTGTTTTGCAGATGGACAG
AAGGTTGGAGCCACAAACCTTGCCAGGGAAAGCATTCCATGGGAGAACACCATACATTCTGGCGTCAGCA
CAGAGACTGCCTATACTGGCAGAGGTCTTGCTGGGGAANGCAATAGACTGGCAGGTGGTCCAGGTGTTGA
AGTAAATGTACACAGGCACAGCAGANCNNNAAACACCANGAGCCACACAACGGTCAGGGCATAGNTGANG
CCCACAAACTTGTCGGGATGTCCTAGCCATTTTCCCAAACAATGACACACCCGCTCCAAAGAATGAGCTT
GATGTTGGCCTCTGGAACCCCTCCCCTTCTGGCCCCTGTTACCGTTGCNCTCAGGCCCTTGCCGCANATG
